>Addgene plasmid #51980 | Nano-lantern(Ca2+)_63/pRSETB | depositor partial sequence | sequence record 80018 | insert
GGATCCGATGGTGAGCAAGGGCGAGGAGCTGTTCACCGGGGTGGTGCCCATCCTGGTCGAGCTGGACGGC
GACGTAAACGGCCACAAGTTCAGCGTGTCCGGCGAGGGCGAGGGCGATGCCACCTACGGCAAGCTGACCC
TGAAGCTGATCTGCACCACCGGCAAGCTGCCCGTGCCCTGGCCCACCCTCGTGACCACCCTGGGCTACGG
CCTGCAGTGCTTCGCCCGCTACCCCGACCACATGAAGCAGCACGACTTCTTCAAGTCCGCCATGCCCGAA
GGCTACGTCCAGGAGCGCACCATCTTCTTCAAGGACGACGGCAACTACAAGACCCGCGCCGAGGTGAAGT
TCGAGGGCGACACCCTGGTGAACCGCATCGAGCTGAAGGGCATCGACTTCAAGGAGGACGGCAACATCCT
GGGGCACAAGCTGGAGTACAACTACAACAGCCACAACGTCTATATCACCGCCGACAAGCAGAAGAACGGC
ATCAAGGCCAACTTCAAGATCCGCCACAACATCGAGGACGGCGGCGTGCAGCTCGCCGACCACTACCAGC
AGAACACCCCCATCGGCGACGGCCCCGTGCTGCTGCCCGACAACCACTACCTGAGCTACCAGTCCAAGCT
GAGCAAAGACCCCAACGAGAAGCGCGATCACATGGTCCTGCTGGAGTTCGTGACCGCCGCCGGGGGTACC
AAGGTGTACGACCCCGAGCAGAGGAAGAGGATGATCACCGGCCCCCAGTGGTGGGCCAGGTGCAAGCAGA
TGAACGTGCTGGACAGCTTCATCAACTACTACGACAGCGAGAAGCACGCCGAGAACGCCGTGATCTTCCT
GCACGGCAACGCCACTAGCAGCTACCTGTGGAGGCACGTGGTGCCCCACATCGAGCCCGTGGCCAGGTGC
ATCATCCCCGATCTGATCGGCATGGGCAAGAGCGGCAAGAGCGGCAACGGCAGCTACAGGCTGCTGGACC
ACTACAAGTACCTGACCGCCTGGTTCGAGCTCCTGAACCTGCCCAAGAAGATCATCTTCGTGGGCCACGA
CTGGGGCGCCGCCCTGGCCTTCCACTACGCCTACGAGCACCAGGACAGGATCAAGGCCATCGTGCACATG
GAGAGCGTGGTGGACGTGATCGAGAGCTGGGACGAGTGGCCAGACATCGAGGAGGACATCGCCCTGATCA
AGAGCGAGGAGGGCGAGAAGATGGTGCTGGAGAACAACTTCTTCGTGGAGACCGTGCTGCCCAGCAAGAT
CATGAGAAAGCTGGAGCCCGAGGAGTTCGCCGCCTACCTGGAGCCCTTCAAGGAGAAGGGCGAGGTGAGA
AGACCCACCCTGAGCTGGCCCAGAGAGATCCCCCTGGTGAAGGGCCCATGGATGCATGACCAACTGACAG
AAGAGCAGATTGCAGAGTTCAAAGAAGCCTTCTCATTATTCGACAAGGATGGGGACGGCACCATCACCAC
AAAGGAACTTGGCACCGTTATGAGGTCGCTTGGACAAAACCCAACGGAAGCAGAATTGCAGGATATGATC
AATGAAGTCGATGCTGATGGCAATGGAACGATTTACTTTCCTGAATTTCTTACTATGATGGCTAGAAAAA
TGAAGGACACAGACAGCGAAGAGGAAATCCGAGAAGCATTCCGTGTTTTTGACAAGGATGGGAACGGCTA
CATCAGCGCTGCTCAGTTACGTCACGTCATGACAAACCTCGGGGAGAAGTTAACAGATGAAGAAGTTGAT
GAAATGATAAGGGAAGCAGATATCGATGGTGATGGCCAAGTAAACTATGAAGAGTTTGTACAAATGATGA
CAGCAAAGGGGGGAGGTGGCTCCAAGAGGCGCTGGAAGAAAAACTTCATTGCCGTCAGCGCTGCCAACCG
GTTCAAGAAGATCTCCAGCTCCGGGGCACTGGAGCTCGGCAAGCCCGACGTGGTGCAGATCGTGAGAAAC
TACAACGCCTACCTGAGAGCCAGCGACGACCTGCCCAAGCTGTTCATCGAGGGCGACCCCGGCTTCTTCA
GCAACGCCATCGTGGAGGGCGCCAAGAAGTTCCCCAACACCGAGTTCGTGAAGGTGAAGGGCCTGCACTT
CCTCCAGGAGGACGCCCCCGACGAGATGGGCAAGTACATCAAGAGCTTCGTGGAGAGAGTGCTGAAGAAC
GAGCAGTAAGAATTC
