>Addgene plasmid #51980 | Nano-lantern(Ca2+)_63/pRSETB | addgene partial sequence | sequence record 81307 | T7 5'-TAATACGACTCACTATAGGG-3'
GTTTACTTTAAGAAGGAGATATACATATGCGGGGTTCTCATCATCATCATCATCATGGTATGGCTAGCAT
GACTGGTGGACAGCAAATGGGTCGGGATCTGTACGACGATGACGATAAGGATCCGATGGTGAGCAAGGGC
GAGGAGCTGTTCACCGGGGTGGTGCCCATCCTGGTCGAGCTGGACGGCGACGTAAACGGCCACAAGTTCA
GCGTGTCCGGCGAGGGCGAGGGCGATGCCACCTACGGCAAGCTGACCCTGAAGCTGATCTGCACCACCGG
CAAGCTGCCCGTGCCCTGGCCCACCCTCGTGACCACCCTGGGCTACGGCCTGCAGTGCTTCGCCCGCTAC
CCCGACCACATGAAGCAGCACGACTTCTTCAAGTCCGCCATGCCCGAAGGCTACGTCCAGGAGCGCACCA
TCTTCTTCAAGGACGACGGCAACTACAAGACCCGCGCCGAGGTGAAGTTCGAGGGCGACACCCTGGTGAA
CCGCATCGAGCTGAAGGGCATCGACTTCAAGGAGGACGGCAACATCCTGGGGCACAAGCTGGAGTACAAC
TACAACAGCCACAACGTCTATATCACCGCCGACAAGCAGAAGAACGGCATCAAGGCCAACTTCAAGATCC
GCCACAACATCGAGGACGGCGGCGTGCAGCTCGCCGACCACTACCAGCAGAACACCCCCATCGGCGACGG
CCCCGTGCTGCTGCCCGACAACCACTACCTGAGCTACCAGTCCAAGCTGAGCAAAGACCCCAACGAGAAG
CGCGATCACATGGTCCTGCTGGAGTTCGTGACCGCCGCCGGGGGTACCAAGGTGTACGACCCCGAGCAGA
GGAAGAGGATGATCACCGGC
