>Addgene plasmid #51980 | Nano-lantern(Ca2+)_63/pRSETB | addgene partial sequence | sequence record 81823 | EGFP-C 5'-CATGGTCCTGCTGGAGTTCGTG-3'
AGAGGATGATCACCGGCCCCCAGTGGTGGGCCAGGTGCAAGCAGATGAACGTGCTGGACAGCTTCATCAA
CTACTACGACAGCGAGAAGCACGCCGAGAACGCCGTGATCTTCCTGCACGGCAACGCCACTAGCAGCTAC
CTGTGGAGGCACGTGGTGCCCCACATCGAGCCCGTGGCCAGGTGCATCATCCCCGATCTGATCGGCATGG
GCAAGAGCGGCAAGAGCGGCAACGGCAGCTACAGGCTGCTGGACCACTACAAGTACCTGACCGCCTGGTT
CGAGCTTCTGAACCTGCCCAAGAAGATCATCTTCGTGGGCCACGACTGGGGCGCCGCCCTGGCCTTCCAC
TACGCCTACGAGCACCAGGACAGGATCAAGGCCATCGTGCACATGGAGAGCGTGGTGGACGTGATCGAGA
GCTGGGACGAGTGGCCAGACATCGAGGAGGACATCGCCCTGATCAAGAGCGAGGAGGGCGAGAAGATGGT
GCTGGAGAACAACTTCTTCGTGGAGACCGTGCTGCCCAGCAAGATCATGAGAAAGCTGGAGCCCGAGGAG
TTCGCCGCCTACCTGGAGCCCTTCAAGGAGAAGGGCGAGGTGAGAAGACCCACCCTGAGCTGGCCCAGAG
AGATCCCCCTGGTGAAGGGCCCATGGATGCATGACCAACTGACAGAAGAGCAGATTGCAGAGTTCAAAGA
AGCCTTCTCATTATTCGACAAGGATGGGGACGGCACCATCACCACAAAGGAACTTGGCACCGTTATGAGG
TCGCTTGGACAAAACCCAACGGAAGCAGAATTGCAGGATATGATCAATGAAGTCGATGCTGATGGCAATG
GAACGATTTACTTTCCTGAATTTCTT
