>Addgene plasmid #51980 | Nano-lantern(Ca2+)_63/pRSETB | addgene partial sequence | sequence record 81824 | T7term 5'-GCTAGTTATTGCTCAGCGG-3'
AGCCGGATCAAGCTTCGAATTCTTACTGCTCGTTCTTCAGCACTCTCTCCACGAAGCTCTTGATGTACTT
GCCCATCTCGTCGGGGGCGTCCTCCTGGAGGAAGTGCAGGCCCTTCACCTTCACGAACTCGGTGTTGGGG
AACTTCTTGGCGCCCTCCACGATGGCGTTGCTGAAGAAGCCGGGGTCACCCTCGATGAACAGCTTGGGCA
GGTCGTCGCTGGCTCTCAGGTAGGCGTTGTAGTTTCTCACGATCTGCACCACGTCGGGCTTGCCGAGCTC
CAGTGCCCCGGAGCTGGAGATCTTCTTGAACCGGTTGGCAGCGCTGACGGCAATGAAGTTTTTCTTCCAG
CGCCTCTTGGAGCCACCTCCCCCCTTTGCTGTCATCATTTGTACAAACTCTTCATAGTTTACTTGGCCAT
CACCATCGATATCTGCTTCCCTTATCATTTCATCAACTTCTTCATCTGTTAACTTCTCCCCGAGGTTTGT
CATGACGTGACGTAATTGAGCAGCGCTGATGTAGCCGTTCCCATCCTTGTCAAAAACACGGAATGCTTCT
CGGATTTCCTCTTCGCTGTCTGTGTCCTTCATTTTTCTAGCCATCATAGTAAGAAATTCAGGAAAGTAAA
TCGTTCCATTGCCATCAGCATCGACTTCATTGATCATATCCTGCAATTCTGCTTCCGTTGGGTTTTGTCC
AAGCGACCTCATAACGGTGCCAAGTTCCTTTGTGGTGATGGTGCCGTCCCCATCCTTGTCGAATAATGAG
AAGGCTTCTTTGAACTCTGCAATCTGCTCTTCTGTCAGTTGGTCATGCATCCATGGGCCCTTCACCAGGG
GGATCTCTCTGGGCCAGCTCAGGGTGGGTCTTCTCACCTC
