[The description below was written by a language model from this plasmid's Addgene catalogue record.]
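Description:
Nano-lantern(Ca2+)_63/pRSETB is a bacterial expression plasmid built on the commercial pRSETB backbone. It is a high-copy vector selected with ampicillin. No feature table accompanies the record, so individual backbone elements are not itemised. The listed T7 and T7 terminator sequencing primers are consistent with the T7 promoter-driven expression cassette characteristic of the pRSET series, which requires a host supplying T7 RNA polymerase for protein production. The backbone contributes an N-terminal 6xHis tag, which allows the expressed protein to be purified by metal-affinity chromatography.

The insert, named Nano-lantern_CaM_E104Q-4GS, is a synthetic coding sequence of about 2.2 kb cloned between BamHI and EcoRI sites, both of which remain intact. It encodes a luminescent calcium indicator derived from Nano-lantern, with a reported Kd of 63 nM. The record notes an S257G substitution in the Rluc8 luciferase component. The insert name points to a calmodulin-based sensing module carrying an E104Q change, and "4GS" presumably denotes a glycine-serine linker, although the catalogue does not spell out the domain arrangement. In general terms, Nano-lantern reporters pair a Renilla luciferase variant with a bright fluorescent protein so that energy transfer boosts light output. The Ca2+ versions couple luminescence to calcium binding by the sensing domain, giving a readout that needs no excitation light. The affinity value in the name suggests this plasmid is one of a set of indicators with different calcium sensitivities. The stated purpose is bacterial expression of the indicator, typically to obtain recombinant protein for in vitro characterisation.
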