Addgene plasmid #51980: Nano-lantern(Ca2+)_63/pRSETB
Purpose: bacterial expression of a Nano-lantern-based luminescent Ca2+ indicator with Kd=63nM
Depositing lab: Takeharu Nagai. Depositing organization: The University of Osaka. Publication: Luminescent proteins for high-speed single-cell and whole-body imaging. Saito K, Chang YF, Horikawa K, Hatsugai N, Higuchi Y, Hashida M, Yoshida Y, Matsuda T, Arai Y, Nagai T. Nat Commun. 2012;3:1262. doi: 10.1038/ncomms2248. PubMed 23232392.
Backbone
  Vector backbone: pRSETB
  Backbone manufacturer: Invitrogen
  Vector type: Bacterial Expression
Growth in bacteria
  Bacterial resistance: Ampicillin, 100 μg/mL
  Growth temperature: 37°C
  Growth strain: DH5alpha
  Copy number: High Copy
Gene/Insert
  Gene/Insert name: Nano-lantern_CaM_E104Q-4GS
  Species: Synthetic
  Insert size (bp): 2200
  Mutation: S257G in Rluc8
  Tag / fusion protein: 6xHis (N terminal on backbone)
  Cloning method: Restriction Enzyme; 5′ cloning site BamHI (not destroyed); 3′ cloning site EcoRI (not destroyed)
  Sequencing primers: 5′ T7; 3′ T7 terminal
Terms and licenses: Academic/Nonprofit Terms; Industry Terms: Not Available to Industry
Depositor comments: GenBank accession number: JN859498
How to cite: Nano-lantern(Ca2+)_63/pRSETB was a gift from Takeharu Nagai (Addgene plasmid # 51980 ; http://n2t.net/addgene:51980 ; RRID:Addgene_51980)
